>Addgene plasmid #29462 | pJAK1.B | depositor full sequence | sequence record 13746 | Author sequence
ATTGCACAAGATAAAAATATATCATCATGAACAATAAAACTGTCTGCTTACATAAACAGTAATACAAGGG
GTGTTATGAGCCATATTCAACGGGAAACGTCTTGCTCGAGGCCGCGATTAAATTCCAACATGGATGCTGA
TTTATATGGGTATAAATGGGCTCGCGATAATGTCGGGCAATCAGGTGCGACAATCTATCGCTTGTATGGG
AAGCCCCATGCGCCAGAGTTGTTTCTGAAACATGGCAAAGGTAGCGTTGCCAATGATGTTACAGATGAGA
TGGTCAGACTAAACTGGCTGACGGAATTTATGCCTCTTCCGACCATCAAGCATTTTATCCGTACTCCTGA
TGATGCATGGTTACTCACCACTGCGATCCCCGGGAAAACAGCATTCCAGGTATTAGAAGAATATCCTGAT
TCAGGTGAAAATATTGTTGATGCGCTGGCAGTGTTCCTGCGCCGGTTGCATTCGATTCCTGTTTGTAATT
GTCCTTTTAACAGCGATCGCGTATTTCGTCTCGCTCAGGCGCAATCACGAATGAATAACGGTTTGGTTGA
TGCGAGTGATTTTGATGACGAGCGTAATGGCTGGCCTGTTGAACAAGTCTGGAAAGAAATGCATAATCTT
TTGCCATTCTCACCGGATTCAGTCGTCACTCATGGTGATTTCTCACTTGATAACCTTATTTTTGACGAGG
GGAAATTAATAGGTTGTATTGATGTTGGACGAGTCGGAATCGCAGACCGATACCAGGATCTTGCCATCCT
ATGGAACTGCCTCGGTGAGTTTTCTCCTTCATTACAGAAACGGCTTTTTCAAAAATATGGTATTGATAAT
CCTGATATGAATAAATTGCAGTTTCATTTGATGCTCGATGAGTTTTTCTAATCAGAATTGGTTAATTGGT
TGTAACACTGGCAGAGCATTACGCTGACTTGACGGGACGGCGGCTTTGTTGAATAAATCGAACTTTTGCT
GAGTTGAAGGATCAGATCACGCATCTTCCCGACAACGCAGACCGTTCCGTGGCAAAGCAAAAGTTCAAAA
TCACCAACTGGTCCACCTACAACAAAGCTCTCATCAACCGTGGCTCCCTCACTTTCTGGCTGGATGATGG
GGCGATTCAGGCCTGGTATGAGTCAGCAACACCTTCTTCACGAGGCAGACCTCACTAGTTCCACTGAGCG
TCAGACCCCGTAGAAAAGATCAAAGGATCTTCTTGAGATCCTTTTTTTCTGCGCGTAATCTGCTGCTTGC
AAACAAAAAAACCACCGCTACCAGCGGTGGTTTGTTTGCCGGATCAAGAGCTACCAACTCTTTTTCCGAA
GGTAACTGGCTTCAGCAGAGCGCAGATACCAAATACTGTCCTTCTAGTGTAGCCGTAGTTAGGCCACCAC
TTCAAGAACTCTGTAGCACCGCCTACATACCTCGCTCTGCTAATCCTGTTACCAGTGGCTGCTGCCAGTG
GCGATAAGTCGTGTCTTACCGGGTTGGACTCAAGACGATAGTTACCGGATAAGGCGCAGCGGTCGGGCTG
AACGGGGGGTTCGTGCACACAGCCCAGCTTGGAGCGAACGACCTACACCGAACTGAGATACCTACAGCGT
GAGCATTGAGAAAGCGCCACGCTTCCCGAAGGGAGAAAGGCGGACAGGTATCCGGTAAGCGGCAGGGTCG
GAACAGGAGAGCGCACGAGGGAGCTTCCAGGGGGAAACGCCTGGTATCTTTATAGTCCTGTCGGGTTTCG
CCACCTCTGACTTGAGCGTCGATTTTTGTGATGCTCGTCAGGGGGGCGGAGCCTATGGAAAAACGCCAGC
AACGCGGCCTTTTTACGGTTCCTGGCCTTTTGCTGGCCTTTTGCTCACATGTTCTTTCCTGCGTTATCCC
CTGATTCTGTGGATAACCGTATTACCGCCTTTGAGTGAGCTGATACCGCTCGCCGCAGCCGAACGACCGA
GCGCAACGCGTGCGGCCGCGGTACCCGGGGATCCTCTAGAGTCGACCACCAAGGGCACCATCTCTGCTTG
GGCCACCCCGTTGGCCGCAGCCAGCTCGCTGAGAGCCGTGAACGACAGGGCGAACGCCAGCCCGCCGACG
GCGAGGGTTCCGACCGCTGCAACTCCCGGTGCAACCTTGTCCCGGTCTATTCTCTTCACTGCACCAGCTC
CAATCTGGTGTGAATGCCCCTCGTCTGTTCGCGCAGGCGGGGGGCTCTATTCGTTTGTCAGCATCGAAAG
TAGCCAGATCAGGGATGCGTTGCAACCGCGTATGCCCAGGTCAGAAGAGTCGCACAAGAGTTGCAGACCC
CTGGAAAGAAAAATGGCCAGAGGGCGAAAACACCCTCTGACCAGCGGAGCGGGCGACGGGAATCGAACCC
GCGTAGCTAGTTTGGAAGAATGGGTGTCTGCCGACCACATATGGGCCGGTCAAGATAGGTTTTTACCCCC
TCTCGGCTGCATCCTCTAAGTGGAAAGAAATTGCAGGTCGTAGAAGCGCGTTGAAGCCTGAGAGTTGCAC
AGGAGTTGCAACCCGGTAGCCTTGTTCACGACGAGAGGAGACCTAGTTGGCACGTCGCGGATGGGGATCG
CTGAAGACTCAGCGCAGCGGGAGGATCCAAGCCTCATACGTCAACCCGCAGGACGGTGTGAGGTACTACG
CGCTGCAGACCTACGACAACAAGATGGACGCCGAAGCCTGGCTCGCGGGCGAGAAGCGGCTCATCGAGAT
GGAGACCTGGACCCCTCCACAGGACCGGGCGAAGAAGGCAGCCGCCAGCGCCATCACGCTGGAGGAGTAC
ACCCGGAAGTGGCTCGTGGAGCGCGACCTCGCAGACGGCACCAGGGATCTGTACAGCGGGCACGCGGAGC
GCCGCATCTACCCGGTGCTAGGTGAAGTGGCGGTCACAGAGATGACGCCAGCTCTGGTGCGTGCGTGGTG
GGCCGGGATGGGTAGGAAGCACCCGACTGCCCGCCGGCATGCCTACAACGTCCTCCGGGCGGTGATGAAC
ACAGCGGTCGAGGACAAGCTGATCGCAGAGAACCCGTGCCGGATCGAGCAGAAGGCAGCCGATGAGCGCG
ACGTAGAGGCGCTGACGCCTGAGGAGCTGGACATCGTCGCCGCTGAGATCTTCGAGCACTACCGGATCGC
GGCATACATCCTGGCGTGGACGAGCCTCCGGTTCGGAGAGCTGATCGAGCTTCGCCGCAAGGACATCGTG
GACGACGGCATGACGATGAAGCTCCGGGTGCGCCGTGGCGCTTCCCGCGTGGGGAACAAGATCGTCGTTG
GCAACGCCAAGACCGTCCGGTCGAAGCGTCCTGTGACGGTTCCGCCTCACGTCGCGGAGATGATCCGAGC
GCACATGAAGGACCGTACGAAGATGAACAAGGGCCCCGAGGCATTCCTGGTGACCACGACGCAGGGCAAC
CGGCTGTCGAAGTCCGCGTTCACCAAGTCGCTGAAGCGTGGCTACGCCAAGATCGGTCGGCCGGAACTCC
GCATCCACGACCTCCGCGCTGTCGGCGCTACGTTCGCCGCTCAGGCAGGTGCGACGACCAAGGAGCTGAT
GGCCCGTCTCGGTCACACGACTCCTAGGATGGCGATGAAGTACCAGATGGCGTCTGAGGCCCGCGACGAG
GCTATCGCTGAGGCGATGTCCAAGCTGGCCAAGACCTCCTGAAACGCAAAAAGCCCCCCTCCCAAGGACA
CTGAGTCCTAAAGAGGGGGGTTTCTTGTCAGTACGCGAAGAACCACGCCTGGCCGCGAGCGCCAGCACCG
CCGCTCTGTGCGGAGACCTGGGCACCAGCCCCGCCGCCGCCAGGAGCATTGCCGTTCCCGCCAGAAATCT
AGAGGTGACCACAACGACGCGCCCGCTTTGATCGGGGACGTCTGCGGCCGACCATTTACGGGTCTTGTTG
TCGTTGGCGGTCATGGGCCGAACATACTCACCCGGATCGGAGGGCCGAGGACAAGGTCGAACGAGGGGCA
TGACCCGGTGCGGGGCTTCTTGCACTCGGCATAGGCGAGTGCTAAGAATAACGTTGGCACTCGCGACCGG
TGAGTCGTAGGTCGGGACGGTGAGGCCAGGCCCGTCGTCGCAGCGAGTGGCAGCGAGGACAACTTGAGCC
GTCCGTCGCGGGCACTGCGCCCGGCCAGCGTAAGTAGCGGGGTTGCCGTCACCCGGTGACCCCCGGTTTC
ATCCCCGATCCGGAGGAATCACTTCGCAATGGCCAAGACAATTGCGGATCCCCCGAGCACACGACGACAT
ACAGGACAAAGGGGCACAGGTATGACAGACGTGAGCCGAAAGATTCGAGCTTGGGGACGCCGATTGATGA
TCGGCACGGCAGCGGCTGTAGTCCTTCCGGGCCTGGTGGGGCTTGCCGGCGGAGCGGCAACCGCGGGCGC
GTTCTCCCGGCCGGGGCTGCCGGTCGAGTACGGATCCAGATCAACAAGTTTGTACAAAAAAGCTGAACGA
GAAACGTAAAATGATATAAATATCAATATATTAAATTAGATTTTGCATAAAAAACAGACTACATAATACT
GTAAAACACAACATATCCAGTCACTATGGCGGCCGCATTAGGCACCCCAGGCTTTACACTTTATGCTTCC
GGCTCGTATAATGTGTGGATTTTGAGTTAGGATCCGTCGAGATTTTCAGGAGCTAAGGAAGCTAAAATGG
AGAAAAAAATCACTGGATATACCACCGTTGATATATCCCAATGGCATCGTAAAGAACATTTTGAGGCATT
TCAGTCAGTTGCTCAATGTACCTATAACCAGACCGTTCAGCTGGATATTACGGCCTTTTTAAAGACCGTA
AAGAAAAATAAGCACAAGTTTTATCCGGCCTTTATTCACATTCTTGCCCGCCTGATGAATGCTCATCCGG
AATTCCGTATGGCAATGAAAGACGGTGAGCTGGTGATATGGGATAGTGTTCACCCTTGTTACACCGTTTT
CCATGAGCAAACTGAAACGTTTTCATCGCTCTGGAGTGAATACCACGACGATTTCCGGCAGTTTCTACAC
ATATATTCGCAAGATGTGGCGTGTTACGGTGAAAACCTGGCCTATTTCCCTAAAGGGTTTATTGAGAATA
TGTTTTTCGTCTCAGCCAATCCCTGGGTGAGTTTCACCAGTTTTGATTTAAACGTGGCCAATATGGACAA
CTTCTTCGCCCCCGTTTTCACCATGGGCAAATATTATACGCAAGGCGACAAGGTGCTGATGCCGCTGGCG
ATTCAGGTTCATCATGCCGTTTGTGATGGCTTCCATGTCGGCAGAATGCTTAATGAATTACAACAGTACT
GCGATGAGTGGCAGGGCGGGGCGTAAAGATCTGGATCCGGCTTACTAAAAGCCAGATAACAGTATGCGTA
TTTGCGCGCTGATTTTTGCGGTATAAGAATATATACTGATATGTATACCCGAAGTATGTCAAAAAGAGGT
ATGCTATGAAGCAGCGTATTACAGTGACAGTTGACAGCGACAGCTATCAGTTGCTCAAGGCATATATGAT
GTCAATATCTCCGGTCTGGTAAGCACAACCATGCAGAATGAAGCCCGTCGTCTGCGTGCCGAACGCTGGA
AAGCGGAAAATCAGGAAGGGATGGCTGAGGTCGCCCGGTTTATTGAAATGAACGGCTCTTTTGCTGACGA
GAACAGGGGCTGGTGAAATGCAGTTTAAGGTTTACACCTATAAAAGAGAGAGCCGTTATCGTCTGTTTGT
GGATGTACAGAGTGATATTATTGACACGCCCGGGCGACGGATGGTGATCCCCCTGGCCAGTGCACGTCTG
CTGTCAGATAAAGTCTCCCGTGAACTTTACCCGGTGGTGCATATCGGGGATGAAAGCTGGCGCATGATGA
CCACCGATATGGCCAGTGTGCCGGTCTCCGTTATCGGGGAAGAAGTGGCTGATCTCAGCCACCGCGAAAA
TGACATCAAAAACGCCATTAACCTGATGTTCTGGGGAATATAAATGTCAGGCTCCCTTATACACAGCCAG
TCTGCAGGTCGACCATAGTGACTGGATATGTTGTGTTTTACAGTATTATGTAGTCTGTTTTTTATGCAAA
ATCTAATTTAATATATTGATATTTATATCATTTTACGTTTCTCGTTCAGCTTTCTTGTACAAAGTGGTTG
ATCTGCAGAATTCGAAGCTTATCGATGTCGACGTAGTTAACTAGCGTACGATCGACTGCCAGGCATCAAA
TAAAACGAAAGGCTCAGTCGAAAGACTGGGCCTTTCGTTTTATCTGTTGTTTGTCCGGCCATCATGGCCG
CGGTGATCAGCTAGCCAACAAAGCGACGTTGTGTCTCAAAATCTCTGATGTTAC
Features (pLannotate 1.2.2; 16 found; start..end, strand, type, name):
     76..891     +  CDS            KanR: aminoglycoside phosphotransferase; aph(3')-Ia; confers resistance to kanamycin in bacteria or G418 (Geneticin®) in eukaryotes
   1032..1175    +  CDS            TRA2_ECOLX (fragment): Protein predicted: Swiss-Prot protein existence level 4. Required for transposition of transposon Tn903. From Escherichia coli.
   1223..1811    +  rep_origin     ori: high-copy-number ColE1/pMB1/pBR322/pUC origin of replication
   1979..2007    +  misc_feature   MCS (fragment): pUC18/19 multiple cloning site
   2567..3679    +  CDS            33: VINT_BPML5 - Also known as int. Protein inferred from homology: Swiss-Prot protein existence level 3. Integrase is necessary for integration of the phage into the host genome by site-specific recombination. From Mycobacterium phage L5 (Mycobacteriophage L5).
   3741..3845    -  CDS            32 (fragment): VG32_BPML5 - Protein predicted: Swiss-Prot protein existence level 4. From Mycobacterium phage L5 (Mycobacteriophage L5).
   4292..4441    +  CDS            fbpB (fragment): A85B_MYCBO - Experimental evidence at protein level: Swiss-Prot protein existence level 1. The antigen 85 proteins (FbpA, FbpB, FbpC) are responsible for the high affinity of mycobacteria for fibronectin, a large adhesive glycoprotein, which facilitates the attachment of Mycobacteria to murine alveolar macrophages (AMs) (PubMed:8406884). They also help to maintain the integrity of the cell wall by catalyzing the transfer of mycolic acids to cell wall arabinogalactan and through the synthesis of alpha,alpha-trehalose dimycolate (TDM, cord factor). They catalyze the transfer of a mycoloyl residu
   4454..4578    +  protein_bind   attR1: mutant version of attR; recombination site for the Gateway® LR reaction LR Clonase™
   4603..4633    +  promoter       lac UV5 promoter: E. coli lac promoter with an "up" mutation
   4657..4686    +  promoter       cat promoter (fragment): promoter of the E. coli cat gene encoding chloramphenicol acetyltransferase
   4687..5346    +  CDS            CmR: chloramphenicol acetyltransferase; cat; confers resistance to chloramphenicol
   5525..5683    +  CDS            ccdA (fragment): CCDA_ECO57 - Also known as H, letA. Experimental evidence at protein level: Swiss-Prot protein existence level 1. Antitoxin component of a type II toxin-antitoxin (TA) system which inhibits the post-segregational killing (PSK) of plasmid-free cells, also referred to as a plasmid addiction system. Binds to and blocks the activity of CcdB; will also remove bound CcdB protein from the CcdB-GyrA complex by forming a CcdA-CcdB complex, a process termed rejuvenation. Functions as a transcriptional corepressor for the ccdAB operon, repression also requires CcdB (By similarity). From Escherichia coli
   5688..5990    +  CDS            ccdB: CCDB_ECOLI - Also known as G, letB, letD. Experimental evidence at protein level: Swiss-Prot protein existence level 1. Toxic component of a type II toxin-antitoxin (TA) system, functioning in plasmid maintainence. Responsible for the post- segregational killing (PSK) of plasmid-free cells, also referred to as a plasmid addiction system. Half-life of over 2 hours. Cell killing by CcdB is accompanied by filamentation, defects in chromosome and plasmid segregation, defects in cell division, formation of anucleate cells, decreased DNA synthesis and plasmid loss. Interferes with the activity of DN
   6034..6158    -  protein_bind   attR2: mutant version of attR; recombination site for the Gateway® LR reaction LR Clonase™
   6163..6180    -  misc_feature   MCS (fragment): multiple cloning site
   6227..6273    +  terminator     rrnB T1 terminator: transcription terminator T1 from the E. coli rrnB gene
