[The description below was written by a language model from this plasmid's Addgene catalogue record and pLannotate feature annotations shown in this document.]
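Description:
pJAK1.B is an empty Gateway destination vector for expressing proteins in mycobacteria, built on the integrative shuttle backbone pMV361. In E. coli it replicates from a high-copy ColE1/pUC-type origin and is selected with kanamycin through an aph(3')-Ia gene. It carries no annotated mycobacterial replication origin. Instead it encodes the mycobacteriophage L5 integrase, which mediates site-specific insertion of the plasmid into the mycobacterial chromosome, giving stable integrated transformants that remain kanamycin selectable. The annotated depositor sequence is 6,354 nt, larger than the 4,445 bp listed for the backbone, which is consistent with the added Gateway cassette.

The catalogue entry names the Hsp60 promoter as the expression driver, although the feature table does not annotate it. Immediately upstream of the recombination cassette lies a fragment of fbpB (antigen 85B) corresponding to the M. tuberculosis FbpB signal sequence, which is fused to the N-terminus of the incoming protein and is presumably meant to direct its secretion. The cassette itself is flanked by attR1 and attR2 and contains a chloramphenicol acetyltransferase gene and the ccdB toxin gene, followed by an rrnB T1 terminator. In an LR reaction with an entry clone, the gene of interest replaces this cassette. Loss of ccdB provides counterselection against unrecombined vector in standard E. coli strains, which is why the empty vector must be kept in a ccdB-tolerant strain under chloramphenicol and kanamycin selection.

The depositor notes multiple discrepancies between the theoretical sequence and the repository's quality-control sequence, stated not to affect function.
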