Addgene plasmid #29462: pJAK1.B
Purpose: (Empty Backbone)
Depositing lab: Zakaria Hmama. Depositing organization: University of British Columbia. Publication: A broad-range of recombination cloning vectors in mycobacteria. Sun J, Lau A, Wang X, Liao TY, Zoubeidi A, Hmama Z. Plasmid. 2009 Nov . 62(3):158-65. 10.1016/j.plasmid.2009.07.003 PubMed 19647016.
Backbone
  Vector backbone: pMV361
  Backbone size (bp): 4445
  Vector type: Bacterial Expression ; Mycobacteria expression
  Promoter: Hsp60
  Tag / fusion protein: M. tuberculosis FbpB signal sequence (N terminal on backbone)
Growth in bacteria
  Bacterial resistance: Chloramphenicol and Kanamycin, 25 & 50 μg/mL
  Growth temperature: 37°C
  Growth strain: ccdB Survival
  Growth instructions: ccdb survival
  Copy number: Unknown
Gene/Insert
  Cloning method: Gateway Cloning
Terms and licenses: Academic/Nonprofit Terms; Industry Terms: Not Available to Industry
Depositor comments: Integrative mycobacterial destination vector for recombination cloning. Please note that there are multiple discrepancies between Addgene's quality control sequence and the depositor's theoretical sequence. The Hmama lab assures us that these differences should not affect plasmid function.
How to cite: pJAK1.B was a gift from Zakaria Hmama (Addgene plasmid # 29462 ; http://n2t.net/addgene:29462 ; RRID:Addgene_29462)
