>Addgene plasmid #29462 | pJAK1.B | addgene partial sequence | sequence record 34853 | 29462 with CAT-R
TCAACGGTGGTATATCCAGTGATTTTTTTCTCCATTTTAGCTTCCTTAGCTCCTGAAAATCTCGACGGAT
CCTAACTCAAAATCCACACATTATACGAGCCGGAAGCATAAAGTGTAAAGCCTGGGGTGCCTAATGCGGC
CGCCATAGTGACTGGATATGTTGTGTTTTACAGTATTATGTAGTCTGTTTTTTATGCAAAATCTAATTTA
ATATATTGATATTTATATCATTTTACGTTTCTCGTTCAGCTTTTTTGTACAAACTTGTTGATCTGGATCC
GTACTCGACCGGCAGCCCCGGCCGGGAGAACGCGCCCGCGGTTGCCGCTCCGCCGGCAAGCCCCACCAGG
CCCGGAAGGACTACAGCCGCTGCCGTGCCGATCATCAATCGGCGTCCCCAAGCTCGAATCTTTCGGCTCA
CGTCTGTCATACTTGTGCCCCTTTGTCCTGTATGTCGTCGTGTGCTCGGGGGATCCGCAATTGTCTTGGC
CATTGCGAAGTGATTCCTCCGGATCGGGGATGAAACGGGGGTCACCGGGTGACGGCAACCCCGCTACTTA
CGCTGGCCGGGCGCAGTGCCCGCGACGGACGGCTCAAGTTGTCCTCGCTGCCACTCGCTGCGACGACGGG
CCTGGCCTCACCGTCCCGACCTAGCACTCACCGGTCGCGAGTGCCAACGTTATTCTTAGCACTCGCCTAT
GCCGAGTGCAAGAAGCCCCGCACCGGGTCATGCCCCTCGTTCGACCTTGTCCTCGGCCCTCCGATCCGGG
TGAGTATGTTCGGCCCATGACCGCCAACGACAACAAGACCCGTAAATGGTCGGCCGCAGACGTCCCCGAT
CAAAGCGGGCGCGTTGTGGTCACCGTCTAGATTTCTGGCGGGAACGGCAATGCTCCTGGCGGCGGCGGGG
CTGGTGCCCAGGTCTCCGCACAGAGCGGCGGTGCTGGCGCTCGCGG
