>Addgene plasmid #29462 | pJAK1.B | addgene partial sequence | sequence record 68832 | pBR322ori-3 5'-tttgtttgcaagcagcagat-3'
CTCAAGAAGATCCTTTGATCTTTTCTACGGGGTCTGACGCTCATGGAACTAGTGAGGTCTGCCTCGTGAA
GAAGGTGTTGCTGACTCATACCAGGCCTGAATCGCCCCATCATCCAGCCAGAAAGTGAGGGAGCCACGGT
TGGTGAGAGCTTTGTTGTAGGTGGACCAGTTGGTGATTTTGAACTTTTGCTTTGCCACGGAACGGTCTGC
GTTGTCGGGAAGATGCGTGATCTGATCCTTCAACTCAGCAAAAGTTCGATTTATTCAACAAAGCCGCCGT
CCCGTCAAGTCAGCGTAATGCTCTGCCAGTGTTACAACCAATTAACCAATTCTGATTAGAAAAACTCATC
GAGCATCAAATGAAACTGCAATTTATTCATATCAGGATTATCAATACCATATTTTTGAAAAAGCCGTTTC
TGTAATGAAGGAGAAAACTCACCGAGGCAGTTCCATAGGATGGCAAGATCCTGGTATCGGTCTGCGATTC
CGACTCGTCCAACATCAATACAACCTATTAATTTCCCCTCGTCAAAAATAAGGTTATCAAGTGAGAAATC
ACCATGAGTGACGACTGAATCCGGTGAGAATGGCAAAAGATTATGCATTTCTTTCCAGACTTGTTCAACA
GGCCAGCCATTACGCTCGTCATCAAAATCACTCGCATCAACCAAACCGTTATTCATTCGTGATTGCGCCT
GAGCGAGACGAAATACGCGATCGCTGTTAAAAGGACAATTACAAACAGGAATCGAATGCAACCGGCGCAG
GAACACTGCCAGCGCATCAACAATATTTTCACCTGAATCAGGATATTCTTCTAATACCTGGAATGCTGTT
TTCCCGGGGATCGCAGTGGTGAGTAACCATGCATCATCAGGAGTACGGATAAAATGCTTGATGGGCGGAA
GAGGCATAAATTCCGTCAGCCAGTTTAGTCTGACCATCTCATCTG
