>Addgene plasmid #29462 | pJAK1.B | addgene partial sequence | sequence record 68840 | pBR322ori-F 5'-GGGAAACGCCTGGTATCTTT-3'
GCCACCTCTGACTTGAGCGTCGATTTTTGTGATGCTCGTCAGGGGGGCGGAGCCTATGGAAAAACGCCAG
CAACGCGGCCTTTTTACGGTTCCTGGCCTTTTGCTGGCCTTTTGCTCACATGTTCTTTCCTGCGTTATCC
CCTGATTCTGTGGATAACCGTATTACCGCCTTTGAGTGAGCTGATACCGCTCGCCGCAGCCGAACGACCG
AGCGCAACGCGTGCGGCCGCGGTACCCGGGGATCCTCTAGAGTCGACCACCAAGGGCACCATCTCTGCTT
GGGCCACCCCGTTGGCCGCAGCCAGCTCGCTGAGAGCCGTGAACGACAGGGCGAACGCCAGCCCGCCGAC
GGCGAGGGTTCCGACCGCTGCAACTCCCGGTGCAACCTTGTCCCGGTCTATTCTCTTCACTGCACCAGCT
CCAATCTGGTGTGAATGCCCCTCGTCTGTTCGCGCAGGCGGGGGGCTCTATTCGTTTGTCAGCATCGAAA
GTAGCCAGATCAGGGATGCGTTGCAACCGCGTATGCCCAGGTCAGAAGAGTCGCACAAGAGTTGCAGACC
CCTGGAAAGAAAAATGGCCAGAGGGCGAAAACACCCTCTGACCAGCGGAGCGGGCGACGGGAATCGAACC
CGCGTAGCTAGTTTGGAAGAATGGGTGTCTGCCGACCACATATGGGCCGGTCAAGATAGGTTTTTACCCC
CTCTCGGCTGCATCCTCTAAGTGGAAAGAAATTGCAGGTCGTAGAAGCGCGTTGAAGCCTGAGAGTTGCA
CAGGAGTTGCAACCCGGTAGCCTTGTTCACGACGAGAGGAGACCTAGTTGGCACGTCGCGGATGGGGATC
GCTGAAGACTCAGCGCAGCGGGAGGATCCAAGCCTCATACGTCAACCCGCAGGACGGTGTGAGGTACTAC
GCGCTGCAGACCTACGACAACAAGATGGACGCCGAAGCCTGGCTCGCGGGCGAGAAGCGGCTCATCGAGA
TGGAGACCTGGACC
