>Addgene plasmid #29462 | pJAK1.B | addgene partial sequence | sequence record 69515 | ccdb-fwd 5'-GCATGATGACCACCGATATG-3'
GGTCTCCGTTATCGGGGAAGAAGTGGCTGATCTCAGCCACCGCGAAAATGACATCAAAAACGCCATTAAC
CTGATGTTCTGGGGAATATAAATGTCAGGCTCCCTTATACACAGCCAGTCTGCAGGTCGACCATAGTGAC
TGGATATGTTGTGTTTTACAGTATTATGTAGTCTGTTTTTTATGCAAAATCTAATTTAATATATTGATAT
TTATATCATTTTACGTTTCTCGTTCAGCTTTCTTGTACAAAGTGGTTGATCTGCAGAATTCGAAGCTTAT
CGATGTCGACGTAGTTAACTAGCGTACGATCGACTGCCAGGCATCAAATAAAACGAAAGGCTCAGTCGAA
AGACTGGGCCTTTCGTTTTATGCCATCATGGCCGCGGTGATCAGCTAGCCACCTGACGTCGGGGGGGGGG
GAAAGCCACGTTGTGTCTCAAAATCTCTGATGTTACATTGCACAAGATAAAAATATATCATCATGAACAA
TAAAACTGTCTGCTTACATAAACAGTAATACAAGGGGTGTTATGAGCCATATTCAACGGGAAACGTCTTG
CTCGAGGCCGCGATTAAATTCCAACATGGATGCTGATTTATATGGGTATAAATGGGCTCGCGATAATGTC
GGGCAATCAGGTGCGACAATCTATCGCTTGTATGGGAAGCCCCATGCGCCAGAGTTGTTTCTGAAACATG
GCAAAGGTAGCGTTGCCAATGATGTTACAGATGAGATGGTCAGACTAAACTGGCTGACGGAATTTATGCC
TCTTCCGACCATCAAGCATTTTATCCGTACTCCTGA
