>Addgene plasmid #29462 | pJAK1.B | addgene partial sequence | sequence record 72423 | pJAK-INTG-R 5'-GATCCGGGTGAGTATGTTCG-3'
CAACAAGACCCGTAAATGGTCGGCCGCAGACGTCCCCGATCAAAGCGGGCGCGTTGTGGTCACCGTCTAG
ATTTCTGGCGGGAACGGCAATGCTCCTGGCGGCGGCGGGGCTGGTGCCCAGGTCTCCGCACAGAGCGGCG
GTGCTGGCGCTCGCGGCCAGGCGTGGTTCTTCGCGTACTGACAAGAAACCCCCCTCTTTAGGACTCAGTG
TCCTTGGGAGGGGGGCTTTTTGCGTTTCAGGAGGTCTTGGCCAGCTTGGACATCGCCTCAGCGATAGCCT
CGTCGCGGGCCTCAGACGCCATCTGGTACTTCATCGCCATCCTAGGAGTCGTGTGACCGAGACGGGCCAT
CAGCTCCTTGGTCGTCGCACCTGCCTGAGCGGCGAACGTAGCGCCGACAGCGCGGAGGTCGTGGATGCGG
AGTTCCGGCCGACCGATCTTGGCGTAGCCACGCTTCAGCGACTTGGTGAACGCGGACTTCGACAGCCGGT
TGCCCTGCGTCGTGGTCACCAGGAATGCCTCGGGGCCCTTGTTCATCTTCGTACGGTCCTTCATGTGCGC
TCGGATCATCTCCGCGACGTGAGGCGGAACCGTCACAGGACGCTTCGACCGGACGGTCTTGGCGTTGCCA
ACGACGATCTTGTTCCCCACGCGGGAAGCGCCACGGCGCACCCGGAGCTTCATCGTCATGCCGTCGTCCA
CGATGTCCTTGCGGCGAAGCTCGATCAGCTCTCCGAACCGGAGGCTCGTCCACGCCAGGATGTATGCCGC
GATCCGGTAGTGCTCGAAGATCTCAGCGGCGACGATGTCCAGCTCCTCAGGCGTCAGCGCCTCTACGTCG
CGCTCATCGGCTGCCTTCTGCTCGATCCGGCACGGGTTCTCTGCGATCAGCTTGTCCTCGACCGCTGTGT
TCATCACCGCCCGGAGGACGTTGTAGGCATGCCGGCGGGCAGTCGGGTGCTTCCTACCCATCCCGGCCCA
CCACGCACGCACCAGAGCTGGCGTCATCTCTGTGACCGCCACTTCACCTAGCACCGGGTAGATGCGGCGC
TCCGC
